>Addgene plasmid #194020 | RcSxph E540D | addgene full sequence | sequence record 390589 | Addgene NGS Result
CTTCTACGGCAAGGTGCTGTGCACGGATCTGCCCTGGCTTCAGGAGATCGGAAGACCTCGGCCGTCGCGG
CGCTTGCCGGTGGTGCTGACCCCGGATGAAGTGGTTCGCATCCTCGGTTTTCTGGAAGGCGAGCATCGTT
TGTTCGCCCAGGACTCTAGCTATAGTTCTAGTGGTTGGCTACGTATACTCCGGAATATTAATAGATCATG
GAGATAATTAAAATGATAACCATCTCGCAAATAAATAAGTATTTTACTGTTTTCGTAACAGTTTTGTAAT
AAAAAAACCTATAAATATTCCGGATTATTCATACCGTCCCACCATCGGGCGCGGATCCATGGCTCCTACC
TTCCAGACCGCTCTGTTCTTCACCATCATCTCCCTGTCCTTCGCTATGGCCCCGAACGCAAAGCAAGTCC
GCTGGTGTGCTATCAGCGACCTGGAGCAGAAGAAATGCAACGATCTGGTTGGTAGCTGCAACGTGCCGGA
CATCACCCTGGTGTGCGTTCTGCGTAGCAGCACCGAAGATTGCATGACCGCGATCAAGGACGGTCAGGCG
GATGCTATGTTCCTGGACAGCGGCGAGGTGTACGAAGCGAGCAAAGATCCGTACAACCTGAAGCCGATCA
TCGCTGAACCGTACAGCAGCAACCGTGACCTGCAGAAGTGCCTGAAAGAGCGTCAGCAGGCGCTGGCTAA
GAAAATGATCGGTCACTACATCCCGCAGTGCGATGAGAAAGGCAACTACCAACCGCAGCAGTGCCACGGT
AGCACCGGTCACTGCTGGTGCGTTAACGCGATGGGTGAAAAGATCAGCGGTACCAACACCCCGCCGGGTC
AGACCCGTGCTACCTGCGAGCGTCACGAACTGCCGAAGTGCCTGAAAGAACGTCAGGTGGCGCTGGGTGG
CGACGAGAAAGTTCTGGGTCGTTTCGTGCCGCAGTGCGATGAAAAGGGCAACTACGAGCCGCAGCAGTTC
CACGGTAGCACCGGCTACTCCTGGTGTGTTAACGCGATCGGCGAGGAAATCGCTGGCACCAAAACCCCGC
CGGGCAAGATCCCGGCTACCTGCCAGAAGCACGACCTGGTGACCACCTGCCACTACGCGGTTGCTATGGT
GAAGAAAAGCAGCGCGTTCCAGTTCAACCAGCTGAAGGGCAAACGTAGCTGCCACAGCGGTGTTAGCAAA
ACCGACGGCTGGAAGGCGCTGGTGACCGTTCTGGTGGAAAAGAAACTGCTGAGCTGGGATGGTCCGGCGA
AAGAGAGCATCCAGCGTGCTATGAGCAAGTTCTTCAGCGTGAGCTGCATTCCGGGTGCTACCCAGACCAA
CCTGTGCAAGCAGTGCAAAGGCGAGGAAGGCAAGAACTGCAAAAACAGCCACGACGAACCGTACTACGGT
AACTACGGCGCGTTCCGTTGCCTGAAGGAAGACATGGGTGACGTTGCGTTCCTGCGTAGCACCGCTCTGA
GCGACGAGCACAGCGAAGTGTACGAGCTGCTGTGCCCGGATAACACCCGTAAGCCGCTGAACAAGTACAA
AGAGTGCAACCTGGGTACCGTTCCGGCTGGCACCGTGGTTACCCGTAAGATCAGCGACAAAACCGAAGAC
ATCAACAACTTCCTGATGGAGGCGCAGAAGCGTCAGTGCAAACTGTTCAGCAGCGCTCACGGCAAGGACC
TGATGTTCGACGATAGCACCCTGCAGCTGGCTCTGCTGAGCAGCGAGGTTGATGCTTTCCTGTACCTGGG
TGTGAAACTGTTCCACGCGATGAAGGCTCTGACCGGCGACGCTCACCTGCCGAGCAAGAACAAAGTGCGT
TGGTGCACCATCAACAAGCTGGAAAAGATGAAATGCGACGATTGGAGCGCGGTTAGCGGTGGCGCGATCG
CTTGCACCGAGGCTAGCTGCCCGAAGGGCTGCGTGAAACAGATCCTGAAGGGCGAAGCGGACGCTGTTAA
GCTGGAAGTGCAGTACATGTACGAGGCGCTGATGTGCGGTCTGCTGCCGGCTGTTGATGAATACCACAAC
AAAGACGATTTCGGTCCGTGCAAGACCCCAGGTAGCCCGTACACCGACTTCGGCACCCTGCGTGCGGTTG
CTCTGGTGAAGAAAAGCAACAAAGACATCAACTGGAACAACATCAAGGGCAAGAAGAGCTGCCACACCGG
TGTGGGCGACATCGCTGGCTGGGTTATCCCGGTGAGCCTGATCCGTCGTCAGAACGATAACAGCGACATC
GATAGCTTCTTCGGCGAGAGCTGCGCGCCGGGCAGCGACACCAAAAGCAACCTGTGCAAGCTGTGCATCG
GTGACCCGAAGAACAGCGCGGCTAACACCAAATGCAGCCTGAGCGACAAGGAAGCGTACTACGGTAACCA
GGGCGCTTTCCGTTGCCTGGTGGAGAAAGGTGACGTTGCTTTCGTGCCGCACACCGTGGTTTTCGAAAAC
ACCGATGGCAAGAACCCGGCGGTTTGGGCTAAGAACCTGAAAAGCGAAGACTTCGAGCTGCTGTGCCTGG
ATGGTAGCCGTGCGCCGGTGAGCAACTACAAGAGCTGCAAACTGAGCGGTATCCCGCCGCCGGCTATCGT
TACCCGTGAGGAAAGCATCAGCGACGTGGTTCGTATCGTGGCTAACCAGCAGAGCCTGTACGGTCGTAAA
GGCTTCGAGAAGGATATGTTCCAGCTGTTCAGCAGCAACAAGGGTAACAACCTGCTGTTCAACGACAACA
CCCAGTGCCTGATCACCTTCGATCGTCAGCCGAAAGACATCATGGAAGATTACTTCGGCAAGCCGTACTA
CACCACCGTGTACGGCGCGTCCCGCTCCGCTATGTCCTCCGAACTGATTTCCGCCTGTACCATTAAACAC
TGCTCGAATTCTTTGGAAGTTTTGTTTCAAGGTCCAACTGCTGCCGCCGCTGTGAGCAAGGGCGAGGAGC
TGTTCACCGGGGTGGTGCCCATCCTGGTCGAGCTGGACGGCGACGTAAACGGCCACAAGTTCAGCGTGTC
CGGCGAGGGCGAGGGCGATGCCACCTACGGCAAGCTGACCCTGAAGTTCATCTGCACCACCGGCAAGCTG
CCCGTGCCCTGGCCCACCCTCGTGACCACCCTGACCTACGGCGTGCAGTGCTTCAGCCGCTACCCCGACC
ACATGAAGCAGCACGACTTCTTCAAGTCCGCCATGCCCGAAGGCTACGTCCAGGAGCGCACCATCTTCTT
CAAGGACGACGGCAACTACAAGACCCGCGCCGAGGTGAAGTTCGAGGGCGACACCCTGGTGAACCGCATC
GAGCTGAAGGGCATCGACTTCAAGGAGGACGGCAACATCCTGGGGCACAAGCTGGAGTACAACTACAACA
GCCACAACGTCTATATCATGGCCGACAAGCAGAAGAACGGCATCAAGGTGAACTTCAAGATCCGCCACAA
CATCGAGGACGGCAGCGTGCAGCTCGCCGACCACTACCAGCAGAACACCCCCATCGGCGACGGCCCCGTG
CTGCTGCCCGACAACCACTACCTGAGCACCCAGTCCAAGCTGAGCAAAGACCCCAACGAGAAGCGCGATC
ACATGGTCCTGCTGGAGTTCGTGACCGCCGCCGGGATCACTCTCGGCATGGACGAGCTGTACAAGTCCGG
AGGTGGTCACCATCACCATCACCACCATCACCATCACTAATAGAAGCTTGTCGAGAAGTACTAGAGGATC
ATAATCAGCCATACCACATTTGTAGAGGTTTTACTTGCTTTAAAAAACCTCCCACACCTCCCCCTGAACC
TGAAACATAAAATGAATGCAATTGTTGTTGTTAACTTGTTTATTGCAGCTTATAATGGTTACAAATAAAG
CAATAGCATCACAAATTTCACAAATAAAGCATTTTTTTCACTGCATTCTAGTTGTGGTTTGTCCAAACTC
ATCAATGTATCTTATCATGTCTGGATCTGATCACTGCTTGAGCCTAGGAGATCCGAACCAGATAAGTGAA
ATCTAGTTCCAAACTATTTTGTCATTTTTAATTTTCGTATTAGCTTACGACGCTACACCCAGTTCCCATC
TATTTTGTCACTCTTCCCTAAATAATCCTTAAAAACTCCATTTCCACCCCTCCCAGTTCCCAACTATTTT
GTCCGCCCACAGCGGGGCATTTTTCTTCCTGTTATGTTTTTAATCAAACATCCTGCCAACTCCATGTGAC
AAACCGTCATCTTCGGCTACTTTTTCTCTGTCACAGAATGAAAATTTTTCTGTCATCTCTTCGTTATTAA
TGTTTGTAATTGACTGAATATCAACGCTTATTTGCAGCCTGAATGGCGAATGGG
[124 nt withheld, positions 4325-4448]
C
[91 nt withheld, positions 4450-4540]
A
[49 nt withheld, positions 4542-4590]
CCTTTGACGTTGGAGTCCACGTTCTT
[37 nt withheld, positions 4617-4653]
ACCCTATCTCGGTCTATTCTTTTGATTTATAAGGGATTTTGCCGATTTCGGCCTATTGGTTAAAAAATGA
GCTGATTTAACAAAAATTTAACGCGAATTTTAACAAAATATTAACGCTTACAATTTAGGTGGCACTTTTC
GGGGAAATGTGCGCGGAACCCCTATTTGTTTATTTTTCTAAATACATTCAAATATGTATCCGCTCATGAG
ACAATAACCCTGATAAATGCTTCAATAATATTGAAAAAGGAAGAGTATGAGTATTCAACATTTCCGTGTC
GCCCTTATTCCCTTTTTTGCGGCATTTTGCCTTCCTGTTTTTGCTCACCCAGAAACGCTGGTGAAAGTAA
AAGATGCTGAAGATCAGTTGGGTGCACGAGTGGGTTACATCGAACTGGATCTCAACAGCGGTAAGATCCT
TGAGAGTTTTCGCCCCGAAGAACGTTTTCCAATGATGAGCACTTTTAAAGTTCTGCTATGTGGCGCGGTA
TTATCCCGTATTGACGCCGGGCAAGAGCAACTCGGTCGCCGCATACACTATTCTCAGAATGACTTGGTTG
AGTACTCACCAGTCACAGAAAAGCATCTTACGGATGGCATGACAGTAAGAGAATTATGCAGTGCTGCCAT
AACCATGAGTGATAACACTGCGGCCAACTTACTTCTGACAACGATCGGAGGACCGAAGGAGCTAACCGCT
TTTTTGCACAACATGGGGGATCATGTAACTCGCCTTGATCGTTGGGAACCGGAGCTGAATGAAGCCATAC
CAAACGACGAGCGTGACACCACGATGCCTGTAGCAATGGCAACAACGTTGCGCAAACTATTAACTGGCGA
ACTACTTACTCTAGCTTCCCGGCAACAATTAATAGACTGGATGGAGGCGGATAAAGTTGCAGGACCACTT
CTGCGCTCGGCCCTTCCGGCTGGCTGGTTTATTGCTGATAAATCTGGAGCCGGTGAGCGTGGGTCTCGCG
GTATCATTGCAGCACTGGGGCCAGATGGTAAGCCCTCCCGTATCGTAGTTATCTACACGACGGGGAGTCA
GGCAACTATGGATGAACGAAATAGACAGATCGCTGAGATAGGTGCCTCACTGATTAAGCATTGGTAACTG
TCAGACCAAGTTTACTCATATATACTTTAGATTGATTTAAAACTTCATTTTTAATTTAAAAGGATCTAGG
TGAAGATCCTTTTTGATAATCTCATGACCAAAATCCCTTAACGTGAGTTTTCGTTCCACTGAGCGTCAGA
CCCCGTAGAAAAGATCAAAGGATCTTCTTGAGATCCTTTTTTTCTGCGCGTAATCTGCTGCTTGCAAACA
AAAAAACCACCGCTACCAGCGGTGGTTTGTTTGCCGGATCAAGAGCTACCAACTCTTTTTCCGAAGGTAA
CTGGCTTCAGCAGAGCGCAGATACCAAATACTGTTCTTCTAGTGTAGCCGTAGTTAGGCCACCACTTCAA
GAACTCTGTAGCACCGCCTACATACCTCGCTCTGCTAATCCTGTTACCAGTGGCTGCTGCCAGTGGCGAT
AAGTCGTGTCTTACCGGGTTGGACTCAAGACGATAGTTACCGGATAAGGCGCAGCGGTCGGGCTGAACGG
GGGGTTCGTGCACACAGCCCAGCTTGGAGCGAACGACCTACACCGAACTGAGATACCTACAGCGTGAGCT
ATGAGAAAGCGCCACGCTTCCCGAAGGGAGAAAGGCGGACAGGTATCCGGTAAGCGGCAGGGTCGGAACA
GGAGAGCGCACGAGGGAGCTTCCAGGGGGAAACGCCTGGTATCTTTATAGTCCTGTCGGGTTTCGCCACC
TCTGACTTGAGCGTCGATTTTTGTGATGCTCGTCAGGGGGGCGGAGCCTATGGAAAAACGCCAGCAACGC
GGCCTTTTTACGGTTCCTGGCCTTTTGCTGGCCTTTTGCTCACATGTTCTTTCCTGCGTTATCCCCTGAT
TCTGTGGATAACCGTATTACCGCCTTTGAGTGAGCTGATACCGCTCGCCGCAGCCGAACGACCGAGCGCA
GCGAGTCAGTGAGCGAGGAAGCGGAAGAGCGCCTGATGCGGTATTTTCTCCTTACGCATCTGTGCGGTAT
TTCACACCGCATAGACCAGCCGCGTAACCTGGCAAAATCGGTTACGGTTGAGTAATAAATGGATGCCCTG
CGTAAGCGGGTGTGGGCGGACAATAAAGTCTTAAACTGAACAAAATAGATCTAAACTATGACAATAAAGT
CTTAAACTAGACAGAATAGTTGTAAACTGAAATCAGTCCAGTTATGCTGTGAAAAAGCATACTGGACTTT
TGTTATGGCTAAAGCAAACTCTTCATTTTCTGAAGTGCAAATTGCCCGTCGTATTAAAGAGGGGCGTGGC
CAAGGGCATGGTAAAGACTATATTCGCGGCGTTGTGACAATTTACCGAACAACTCCGCGGCCGGGAAGCC
GATCTCGGCTTGAACGAATTGTTAGGTGGCGGTACTTGGGTCGATATCAAAGTGCATCACTTCTTCCCGT
ATGCCCAACTTTGTATAGAGAGCCACTGCGGGATCGTCACCGTAATCTGCTTGCACGTAGATCACATAAG
CACCAAGCGCGTTGGCCTCATGCTTGAGGAGATTGATGAGCGCGGTGGCAATGCCCTGCCTCCGGTGCTC
GCCGGAGACTGCGAGATCATAGATATAGATCTCACTACGCGGCTGCTCAAACTTGGGCAGAACGTAAGCC
GCGAGAGCGCCAACAACCGCTTCTTGGTCGAAGGCAGCAAGCGCGATGAATGTCTTACTACGGAGCAAGT
TCCCGAGGTAATCGGAGTCCGGCTGATGTTGGGAGTAGGTGGCTACGTCTCCGAACTCACGACCGAAAAG
ATCAAGAGCAGCCCGCATGGATTTGACTTGGTCAGGGCCGAGCCTACATGTGCGAATGATGCCCATACTT
GAGCCACCTAACTTTGTTTTAGGGCGACTGCCCTGCTGCGTAACATCGTTGCTGCTCCATAACATCAAAC
ATCGACCCACGGCGTAACGCGCTTGCTGCTTGGATGCCCGAGGCATAGACTGTACAAAAAAACAGTCATA
ACAAGCCATGAAAACCGCCACTGCGCCGTTACCACCGCTGCGTTCGGTCAAGGTTCTGGACCAGTTGCGT
GAGCGCATACGCTACTTGCATTACAGTTTACGAACCGAACAGGCTTATGTCAACTGGGTTCGTGCCTTCA
TCCGTTTCCACGGTGTGCGTCACCCGGCAACCTTGGGCAGCAGCGAAGTCGAGGCATTTCTGTCCTGGCT
GGCGAACGAGCGCAAGGTTTCGGTCTCCACGCATCGTCAGGCATTGGCGGCCTTGCTGTT
Features (pLannotate 1.2.2; 17 found; start..end, strand, type, name):
    205..296     +  promoter       polyhedrin promoter: polh from Autographa californica; promoter for the baculovirus polyhedrin gene
    339..2873    +  CDS            SAX_LITCT: Experimental evidence at protein level: Swiss-Prot protein existence level 1. Binds specifically to the neurotoxin saxitoxin. Its physiological role may be to transport or sequester an endogenous organic molecule other than Fe(3+). It may participate in a detoxification mechanism for neutralizing a microbial toxin. From Lithobates catesbeianus (American bullfrog) (Rana catesbeiana).
   2922..3635    +  CDS            mEGFP: mEGFP is a basic (constitutively fluorescent) green fluorescent protein published in 2002, derived from Aequorea victoria. It has moderate acid sensitivity.
   3648..3664    +  CDS            6xHis (fragment): 6xHis affinity tag
   3707..3790    +  CDS            large T antigen (fragment): large T antigen from SV40 (simian virus 40)
   3813..3947    +  polyA_signal   SV40 poly(A) signal: SV40 polyadenylation signal
   3976..4141    -  mobile_element Tn7L: mini-Tn7 element (left end of the Tn7 transposon) Tn7
   4304..4320    +  CDS            lacZα (fragment): LacZα fragment of β-galactosidase; lacZ fragment
   4325..4779    +  rep_origin     f1 ori (sequence partly withheld): f1 bacteriophage origin of replication; arrow indicates direction of (+) strand synthesis
   4805..4909    +  promoter       AmpR promoter: bla
   4910..5770    +  CDS            AmpR: β-lactamase; bla; confers resistance to ampicillin, carbenicillin, and related antibiotics
   5941..6529    +  rep_origin     ori: high-copy-number ColE1/pMB1/pBR322/pUC origin of replication
   6715..6766    -  misc_feature   bom (fragment): basis of mobility region from pBR322
   6834..7058    -  mobile_element Tn7R: mini-Tn7 element (right end of the Tn7 transposon) Tn7
   7125..7658    -  CDS            GmR: gentamycin acetyltransferase; aacC1; confers resistance to gentamycin
   7828..7856    -  promoter       Pc promoter: intI1 (promoter lies within the coding sequence); class 1 integron promoter
   7834..178     -  CDS            YPR2_ECOLX (fragment) (across the origin): Protein predicted: Swiss-Prot protein existence level 4. From Escherichia coli.
