[The description below was written by a language model from this plasmid's Addgene catalogue record and pLannotate feature annotations shown in this document.]
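Description:
RcSxph E540D is an insect-cell expression construct built on the pFastBac1 donor backbone, the transfer vector of the Bac-to-Bac baculovirus system. It is propagated in E. coli as a high-copy plasmid through a ColE1/pUC-type origin and selected with ampicillin via the β-lactamase gene; an f1 origin is also present. The expression cassette and a gentamicin resistance gene (driven by the Pc integron promoter) lie between the Tn7L and Tn7R ends of a mini-Tn7 element. This arrangement allows site-specific transposition of the cassette into a baculovirus shuttle bacmid, from which recombinant virus is made for infecting insect cells.

The payload is the saxiphilin gene of the American bullfrog, Rana catesbeiana, encoding a soluble protein that binds the neurotoxin saxitoxin. It is placed under the strong, very late polyhedrin promoter and terminated by an SV40 polyadenylation signal. The coding sequence carries an E540D substitution. According to the depositor, mutation numbering starts after the predicted signal peptide cleavage site, and the protein has an additional methionine following the signal peptide relative to the reference GenBank entry. The C terminus is fused to monomeric EGFP followed by a His10 tag (annotated in the feature table only as a partial 6xHis match), giving a fluorescent readout of expression together with a handle for metal-affinity purification. The stated purpose is protein expression and characterization, and the associated work concerns defining the residues that determine saxitoxin binding in frog saxiphilins. This conservative Glu-to-Asp variant therefore appears to be one of a set of point mutants, although the record does not state the specific role of residue 540.
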