Addgene plasmid #194020: RcSxph E540D
Purpose: Protein expression and characterization
Depositing lab: Dan Minor. Depositing organization: University of California, San Francisco (UCSF). Publication: Definition of a saxitoxin (STX) binding code enables discovery and characterization of the anuran saxiphilin family. Chen Z, Zakrzewska S, Hajare HS, Alvarez-Buylla A, Abderemane-Ali F, Bogan M, Ramirez D, O'Connell LA, Du Bois J, Minor DL Jr. Proc Natl Acad Sci U S A. 2022 Nov;119(44):e2210114119. doi: 10.1073/pnas.2210114119. Epub 2022 Oct 24. PubMed 36279441.
Backbone
  Vector backbone: pFastBac1
  Backbone manufacturer: Invitrogen
  Vector type: Insect Expression
Growth in bacteria
  Bacterial resistance: Ampicillin, 100 μg/mL
  Growth temperature: 37°C
  Growth strain: DH5alpha
  Copy number: High Copy
Gene/Insert
  Gene/Insert name: Rana catesbeiana Saxiphilin
  Species: Rana catesbeiana
  Mutation: E540D
  GenBank ID: U05246.1
  Promoter: Polyhedrin
  Tag / fusion protein: mEGFP, (C terminal on insert); His10 (C terminal on insert)
  Cloning method: Gibson Cloning
  Sequencing primers: 5′ Polyhedrin forward; 3′ GFP reverse
Terms and licenses: Academic/Nonprofit Terms; Industry Terms: Not Available to Industry
Depositor comments: Mutation numbering scheme is based on the predicted signal peptide (SP) cleavage site and does not include SP. Relative to U05246.1, RcSxph contains an additional M following signal peptide.
How to cite: RcSxph E540D was a gift from Dan Minor (Addgene plasmid # 194020 ; http://n2t.net/addgene:194020 ; RRID:Addgene_194020)
